Addgene plasmid #17602: pRK5-HA-Ubiquitin-K29R
Purpose: Mammalian expression of HA tagged ubiquitin K29R
Depositing lab: Ted Dawson. Depositing organization: Johns Hopkins University and School of Medicine. Publication: Parkin mediates nonclassical, proteasomal-independent ubiquitination of synphilin-1: implications for Lewy body formation. Lim KL, Chew KC, Tan JM, Wang C, Chung KK, Zhang Y, Tanaka Y, Smith W, Engelender S, Ross CA, Dawson VL, Dawson TM. J Neurosci. 2005 Feb 23. 25(8):2002-9. 10.1523/JNEUROSCI.4474-04.2005 PubMed 15728840.
Backbone
  Vector backbone: pRK5-HA
  Backbone size w/o insert (bp): 4800
  Vector type: Mammalian Expression
Growth in bacteria
  Bacterial resistance: Ampicillin, 100 μg/mL
  Growth temperature: 37°C
  Growth strain: DH5alpha
  Copy number: High Copy
Gene/Insert
  Gene/Insert name: Ubiquitin C (alt name: Ub)
  Species: H. sapiens (human)
  Insert size (bp): 220
  Mutation: K29R; V5 deleted
  Entrez Gene: UBC (a.k.a. HMG20)
  Tag / fusion protein: HA (N terminal on backbone)
  Cloning method: Restriction Enzyme; 5′ cloning site SalI (not destroyed); 3′ cloning site NotI (not destroyed)
  Sequencing primers: 5′ SP6
Terms and licenses: Academic/Nonprofit Terms; Industry Terms: Not Available to Industry
Depositor comments: Please note that Addgene's sequencing results identified a V5 deletion in the ubiquitin sequence. This deletion was not intentional, but was present in the original source clone from which this plasmid was created (see associated publication for details).
How to cite: pRK5-HA-Ubiquitin-K29R was a gift from Ted Dawson (Addgene plasmid # 17602 ; http://n2t.net/addgene:17602 ; RRID:Addgene_17602)
