[The description below was written by a language model from this plasmid's Addgene catalogue record and pLannotate feature annotations shown in this document.]
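Description:
pRK5-HA-Ubiquitin-K29R is a mammalian expression plasmid, about 5 kb in total, built on the pRK5-HA backbone. It is propagated in E. coli as a high-copy plasmid through a ColE1/pUC-type origin and selected with ampicillin via the β-lactamase gene. An f1 origin is also present, along with remnants of lac and pBR322 sequences (lacZα, lacI, rop and bom fragments) that are leftovers of the vector's construction. No mammalian selection marker is annotated. The SV40 enhancer/early promoter region downstream of the expression cassette does not drive any recognised resistance gene.

The payload is a single human ubiquitin unit of about 220 bp (catalogued under UBC), cloned between SalI and NotI sites that remain intact. It is fused at its N terminus to an HA epitope tag supplied by the backbone. Transcription is driven by the human cytomegalovirus immediate-early enhancer and promoter, followed by a short CMV intron fragment, and is terminated by an SV40 polyadenylation signal. An SP6 promoter lies just upstream of the coding region and serves as a sequencing primer site.

The ubiquitin carries a K29R substitution, which removes lysine 29 as an acceptor for polyubiquitin chain extension. The automated annotation labels the insert as a fragment of "ubiquitin-K48R", which probably reflects only the closest match in the reference library, since the catalogue records the mutation as K29R. The HA tag is not separately annotated in either feature table. Repository sequencing also found an unintended deletion of valine 5, inherited from the source clone. The construct suits transfection experiments that detect ubiquitinated proteins through the HA tag and test whether K29-linked chains are involved, as in the associated study of parkin-mediated ubiquitination of synphilin-1.
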