Features (pLannotate 1.2.2; 20 found; start..end, strand, type, name):
     14..393     +  enhancer       CMV enhancer: human cytomegalovirus immediate early enhancer
    394..597     +  promoter       CMV promoter: human cytomegalovirus (CMV) immediate early promoter
    733..776     +  intron         CMV intron (fragment): modified intron A from human cytomegalovirus
    828..846     +  promoter       SP6 promoter: promoter for bacteriophage SP6 RNA polymerase
    850..887     +  CDS            IgH signal sequence (fragment): signal sequence from the mouse immunoglobulin heavy chain variable region
   1042..1256    +  CDS            ubiquitin-K48R (fragment): human ubiquitin variant in which Lys-48 has been mutated to arginine
   1306..1440    +  polyA_signal   SV40 poly(A) signal: SV40 polyadenylation signal
   1509..1866    +  promoter       SV40 promoter: SV40 enhancer and early promoter
   1885..2039    +  CDS            lacZα (fragment): LacZα fragment of β-galactosidase; lacZ fragment
   2045..2096    -  misc_feature   bom (fragment): basis of mobility region from pBR322
   2115..2570    +  rep_origin     f1 ori (sequence partly withheld): f1 bacteriophage origin of replication; arrow indicates direction of (+) strand synthesis
   2571..2620    -  misc_feature   bom (fragment): basis of mobility region from pBR322
   2722..2757    -  CDS            rop (fragment): Rop protein, which maintains plasmids at low copy number; rop
   2852..2956    +  promoter       AmpR promoter: bla
   2957..3817    +  CDS            AmpR: β-lactamase; bla; confers resistance to ampicillin, carbenicillin, and related antibiotics
   3988..4576    +  rep_origin     ori: high-copy-number ColE1/pMB1/pBR322/pUC origin of replication
   4759..4851    +  CDS            lacI (fragment): lac repressor; lacI; The lac repressor binds to the lac operator to inhibit transcription in E. coli. This inhibition can be relieved by adding lactose or isopropyl-β-D-thiogalactopyranoside (IPTG).
   4864..4885    +  protein_bind   CAP binding site: CAP binding activates transcription in the presence of cAMP. E. coli catabolite activator protein
   4900..4930    +  promoter       lac promoter: promoter for the E. coli lac operon
   4938..4954    +  protein_bind   lac operator: The lac repressor binds to the lac operator to inhibit transcription in E. coli. This inhibition can be relieved by adding lactose or isopropyl-β-D-thiogalactopyranoside (IPTG). lac repressor encoded by lacI
>Addgene plasmid #17602 | pRK5-HA-Ubiquitin-K29R | addgene full sequence | sequence record 266977 | Addgene NGS Result
TTCGAGCTCGCCCGACATTGATTATTGACTAGTTATTAATAGTAATCAATTACGGGGTCATTAGTTCATA
GCCCATATATGGAGTTCCGCGTTACATAACTTACGGTAAATGGCCCGCCTGGCTGACCGCCCAACGACCC
CCGCCCATTGACGTCAATAATGACGTATGTTCCCATAGTAACGCCAATAGGGACTTTCCATTGACGTCAA
TGGGTGGAGTATTTACGGTAAACTGCCCACTTGGCAGTACATCAAGTGTATCATATGCCAAGTACGCCCC
CTATTGACGTCAATGACGGTAAATGGCCCGCCTGGCATTATGCCCAGTACATGACCTTATGGGACTTTCC
TACTTGGCAGTACATCTACGTATTAGTCATCGCTATTACCATGGTGATGCGGTTTTGGCAGTACATCAAT
GGGCGTGGATAGCGGTTTGACTCACGGGGATTTCCAAGTCTCCACCCCATTGACGTCAATGGGAGTTTGT
TTTGGCACCAAAATCAACGGGACTTTCCAAAATGTCGTAACAACTCCGCCCCATTGACGCAAATGGGCGG
TAGGCGTGTACGGTGGGAGGTCTATATAAGCAGAGCTCGTTTAGTGAACCGTCAGATCGCCTGGAGACGC
CATCCACGCTGTTTTGACCTCCATAGAAGACACCGGGACCGATCCAGCCTCCGCGGCCGGGAACGGTGCA
TTGGAACGCGGATTCCCCGTGCCAAGAGTGACGTAAGTACCGCCTATAGAGTCTATAGGCCCACCCCCTT
GGCTTCGTTAGAACGCGGCTACAATTAATACATAACCTTATGTATCATACACATACGATTTAGGTGACAC
TATAGAATAACATCCACTTTGCCTTTCTCTCCACAGGTGTCCACTCCCAGGTCCAACTGCACCTCGGTTC
TATCGATTGAATTCCCGAACCGACAGTCGGTCTCTTCACCAAGGCCATTCGCGCCACCATGGGCTACCCC
TATGATGTGCCTGACTACGCAGATCTCAATGGTGGTGGTGGTGGGTCGACCATGCAGATCTTCAAGACGT
TAACCGGTAAAACCATAACTCTAGAAGTTGAACCATCCGATACCATCGAAAACGTTAAGGCTAGGATTCA
AGACAAGGAAGGCATTCCACCTGATCAACAAAGATTGATCTTTGCCGGTAAGCAGCTCGAGGACGGTAGA
ACGCTGTCTGATTACAACATTCAGAAGGAGTCCACCCTGCACCTGGTCCTCCGTCTCAGAGGTGGTTGAG
CGGCCGCTAAGTAAGTAAGGATCCCCAGCTTGGCCGCCATGGCCCAACTTGTTTATTGCAGCTTATAATG
GTTACAAATAAAGCAATAGCATCACAAATTTCACAAATAAAGCATTTTTTTCACTGCATTCTAGTTGTGG
TTTGTCCAAACTCATCAATGTATCTTATCATGTCTGGATCGGGAATTAATTCGGCGCAGCACCATGGCCT
GAAATAACCTCTGAAAGAGGAACTTGGTTAGGTACCTTCTGAGGCGGAAAGAACCAGCTGTGGAATGTGT
GTCAGTTAGGGTGTGGAAAGTCCCCAGGCTCCCCAGCAGGCAGAAGTATGCAAAGCATGCATCTCAATTA
GTCAGCAACCAGGTGTGGAAAGTCCCCAGGCTCCCCAGCAGGCAGAAGTATGCAAAGCATGCATCTCAAT
TAGTCAGCAACCATAGTCCCGCCCCTAACTCCGCCCATCCCGCCCCTAACTCCGCCCAGTTCCGCCCATT
CTCCGCCCCATGGCTGACTAATTTTTTTTATTTATGCAGAGGCCGAGGCCGCCTCGGCCTCTGAGCTATT
CCAGAAGTAGTGAGGAGGCTTTTTTGGAGGCCTAGGCTTTTGCAAAAAGCTGTTAACAGCTTGGCACTGG
CCGTCGTTTTACAACGTCGTGACTGGGAAAACCCTGGCGTTACCCAACTTAATCGCCTTGCAGCACATCC
CCCTTTCGCCAGCTGGCGTAATAGCGAAGAGGCCCGCACCGATCGCCCTTCCCAACAGTTGCGCAGCCTG
AATGGCGAATGGCGCCTGATGCGGTATTTTCTCCTTACGCATCTGTGCGGTATTTCACACCGCATA
[142 nt withheld, positions 2097-2238]
C
[141 nt withheld, positions 2240-2380]
CCTTTGACGTTGGAGTCCACGTTCTTT
[37 nt withheld, positions 2408-2444]
ACCCTATCTCGGGCTATTCTTTTAATTTATAAGGGATTTTGCCGATTTCGGCCTATTGGTTAAAAAATGA
GCTGATTTAACAAAAATTTAACGCGAATTTTAACAAAATATTAACGTTTACAATTTTATGGTGCACTCTC
AGTACAATCTGCTCTGATGCCGCATAGTTAAGCCAGCCCCGACACCCGCCAACACCCGCTGACGCGCCCT
GACGGGCTTGTCTGCTCCCGGCATCCGCTTACAGACAAGCTGTGACCGTCTCCGGGAGCTGCATGTGTCA
GAGGTTTTCACCGTCATCACCGAAACGCGCGAGACGAAAGGGCCTCGTGATACGCCTATTTTTATAGGTT
AATGTCATGATAATAATGGTTTCTTAGACGTCAGGTGGCACTTTTCGGGGAAATGTGCGCGGAACCCCTA
TTTGTTTATTTTTCTAAATACATTCAAATATGTATCCGCTCATGAGACAATAACCCTGATAAATGCTTCA
ATAATATTGAAAAAGGAAGAGTATGAGTATTCAACATTTCCGTGTCGCCCTTATTCCCTTTTTTGCGGCA
TTTTGCCTTCCTGTTTTTGCTCACCCAGAAACGCTGGTGAAAGTAAAAGATGCTGAAGATCAGTTGGGTG
CACGAGTGGGTTACATCGAACTGGATCTCAACAGCGGTAAGATCCTTGAGAGTTTTCGCCCCGAAGAACG
TTTTCCAATGATGAGCACTTTTAAAGTTCTGCTATGTGGCGCGGTATTATCCCGTATTGACGCCGGGCAA
GAGCAACTCGGTCGCCGCATACACTATTCTCAGAATGACTTGGTTGAGTACTCACCAGTCACAGAAAAGC
ATCTTACGGATGGCATGACAGTAAGAGAATTATGCAGTGCTGCCATAACCATGAGTGATAACACTGCGGC
CAACTTACTTCTGACAACGATCGGAGGACCGAAGGAGCTAACCGCTTTTTTGCACAACATGGGGGATCAT
GTAACTCGCCTTGATCGTTGGGAACCGGAGCTGAATGAAGCCATACCAAACGACGAGCGTGACACCACGA
TGCCTGTAGCAATGGCAACAACGTTGCGCAAACTATTAACTGGCGAACTACTTACTCTAGCTTCCCGGCA
ACAATTAATAGACTGGATGGAGGCGGATAAAGTTGCAGGACCACTTCTGCGCTCGGCCCTTCCGGCTGGC
TGGTTTATTGCTGATAAATCTGGAGCCGGTGAGCGTGGGTCTCGCGGTATCATTGCAGCACTGGGGCCAG
ATGGTAAGCCCTCCCGTATCGTAGTTATCTACACGACGGGGAGTCAGGCAACTATGGATGAACGAAATAG
ACAGATCGCTGAGATAGGTGCCTCACTGATTAAGCATTGGTAACTGTCAGACCAAGTTTACTCATATATA
CTTTAGATTGATTTAAAACTTCATTTTTAATTTAAAAGGATCTAGGTGAAGATCCTTTTTGATAATCTCA
TGACCAAAATCCCTTAACGTGAGTTTTCGTTCCACTGAGCGTCAGACCCCGTAGAAAAGATCAAAGGATC
TTCTTGAGATCCTTTTTTTCTGCGCGTAATCTGCTGCTTGCAAACAAAAAAACCACCGCTACCAGCGGTG
GTTTGTTTGCCGGATCAAGAGCTACCAACTCTTTTTCCGAAGGTAACTGGCTTCAGCAGAGCGCAGATAC
CAAATACTGTTCTTCTAGTGTAGCCGTAGTTAGGCCACCACTTCAAGAACTCTGTAGCACCGCCTACATA
CCTCGCTCTGCTAATCCTGTTACCAGTGGCTGCTGCCAGTGGCGATAAGTCGTGTCTTACCGGGTTGGAC
TCAAGACGATAGTTACCGGATAAGGCGCAGCGGTCGGGCTGAACGGGGGGTTCGTGCACACAGCCCAGCT
TGGAGCGAACGACCTACACCGAACTGAGATACCTACAGCGTGAGCTATGAGAAAGCGCCACGCTTCCCGA
AGGGAGAAAGGCGGACAGGTATCCGGTAAGCGGCAGGGTCGGAACAGGAGAGCGCACGAGGGAGCTTCCA
GGGGGAAACGCCTGGTATCTTTATAGTCCTGTCGGGTTTCGCCACCTCTGACTTGAGCGTCGATTTTTGT
GATGCTCGTCAGGGGGGCGGAGCCTATGGAAAAACGCCAGCAACGCGGCCTTTTTACGGTTCCTGGCCTT
TTGCTGGCCTTTTGCTCACATGTTCTTTCCTGCGTTATCCCCTGATTCTGTGGATAACCGTATTACCGCC
TTTGAGTGAGCTGATACCGCTCGCCGCAGCCGAACGACCGAGCGCAGCGAGTCAGTGAGCGAGGAAGCGG
AAGAGCGCCCAATACGCAAACCGCCTCTCCCCGCGCGTTGGCCGATTCATTAATGCAGCTGGCACGACAG
GTTTCCCGACTGGAAAGCGGGCAGTGAGCGCAACGCAATTAATGTGAGTTAGCTCACTCATTAGGCACCC
CAGGCTTTACACTTTATGCTTCCGGCTCGTATGTTGTGTGGAATTGTGAGCGGATAACAATTTCACACAG
GAAACAGCTATGACATGATTACGAATTAA
