Features (pLannotate 1.2.2; 20 found; start..end, strand, type, name):
     14..393     +  enhancer       CMV enhancer: human cytomegalovirus immediate early enhancer
    394..597     +  promoter       CMV promoter: human cytomegalovirus (CMV) immediate early promoter
    733..776     +  intron         CMV intron (fragment): modified intron A from human cytomegalovirus
    828..846     +  promoter       SP6 promoter: promoter for bacteriophage SP6 RNA polymerase
    850..887     +  CDS            IgH signal sequence (fragment): signal sequence from the mouse immunoglobulin heavy chain variable region
   1042..1256    +  CDS            ubiquitin-K48R (fragment): human ubiquitin variant in which Lys-48 has been mutated to arginine
   1306..1440    +  polyA_signal   SV40 poly(A) signal: SV40 polyadenylation signal
   1509..1866    +  promoter       SV40 promoter: SV40 enhancer and early promoter
   1885..2039    +  CDS            lacZα (fragment): LacZα fragment of β-galactosidase; lacZ fragment
   2045..2096    -  misc_feature   bom (fragment): basis of mobility region from pBR322
   2115..2570    +  rep_origin     f1 ori (sequence partly withheld): f1 bacteriophage origin of replication; arrow indicates direction of (+) strand synthesis
   2571..2620    -  misc_feature   bom (fragment): basis of mobility region from pBR322
   2722..2757    -  CDS            rop (fragment): Rop protein, which maintains plasmids at low copy number; rop
   2852..2956    +  promoter       AmpR promoter: bla
   2957..3817    +  CDS            AmpR: β-lactamase; bla; confers resistance to ampicillin, carbenicillin, and related antibiotics
   3988..4577    +  rep_origin     ori: high-copy-number ColE1/pMB1/pBR322/pUC origin of replication
   4760..4852    +  CDS            lacI (fragment): lac repressor; lacI; The lac repressor binds to the lac operator to inhibit transcription in E. coli. This inhibition can be relieved by adding lactose or isopropyl-β-D-thiogalactopyranoside (IPTG).
   4865..4886    +  protein_bind   CAP binding site: CAP binding activates transcription in the presence of cAMP. E. coli catabolite activator protein
   4901..4931    +  promoter       lac promoter: promoter for the E. coli lac operon
   4939..4955    +  protein_bind   lac operator: The lac repressor binds to the lac operator to inhibit transcription in E. coli. This inhibition can be relieved by adding lactose or isopropyl-β-D-thiogalactopyranoside (IPTG). lac repressor encoded by lacI
>Addgene plasmid #17602 | pRK5-HA-Ubiquitin-K29R Sequencing Result | analyzer sequence | sequence record 136104
TTCGAGCTCGCCCGACATTGATTATTGACTAGTTATTAATAGTAATCAATTACGGGGTCATTAGTTCATA
GCCCATATATGGAGTTCCGCGTTACATAACTTACGGTAAATGGCCCGCCTGGCTGACCGCCCAACGACCC
CCGCCCATTGACGTCAATAATGACGTATGTTCCCATAGTAACGCCAATAGGGACTTTCCATTGACGTCAA
TGGGTGGAGTATTTACGGTAAACTGCCCACTTGGCAGTACATCAAGTGTATCATATGCCAAGTACGCCCC
CTATTGACGTCAATGACGGTAAATGGCCCGCCTGGCATTATGCCCAGTACATGACCTTATGGGACTTTCC
TACTTGGCAGTACATCTACGTATTAGTCATCGCTATTACCATGGTGATGCGGTTTTGGCAGTACATCAAT
GGGCGTGGATAGCGGTTTGACTCACGGGGATTTCCAAGTCTCCACCCCATTGACGTCAATGGGAGTTTGT
TTTGGCACCAAAATCAACGGGACTTTCCAAAATGTCGTAACAACTCCGCCCCATTGACGCAAATGGGCGG
TAGGCGTGTACGGTGGGAGGTCTATATAAGCAGAGCTCGTTTAGTGAACCGTCAGATCGCCTGGAGACGC
CATCCACGCTGTTTTGACCTCCATAGAAGACACCGGGACCGATCCAGCCTCCGCGGCCGGGAACGGTGCA
TTGGAACGCGGATTCCCCGTGCCAAGAGTGACGTAAGTACCGCCTATAGAGTCTATAGGCCCACCCCCTT
GGCTTCGTTAGAACGCGGCTACAATTAATACATAACCTTATGTATCATACACATACGATTTAGGTGACAC
TATAGAATAACATCCACTTTGCCTTTCTCTCCACAGGTGTCCACTCCCAGGTCCAACTGCACCTCGGTTC
TATCGATTGAATTCCCGAACCGACAGTCGGTCTCTTCACCAAGGCCATTCGCGCCACCATGGGCTACCCC
TATGATGTGCCTGACTACGCAGATCTCAATGGTGGTGGTGGTGGGTCGACCATGCAGATCTTCAAGACGT
TAACCGGTAAAACCATAACTCTAGAAGTTGAACCATCCGATACCATCGAAAACGTTAAGGCTAGGATTCA
AGACAAGGAAGGCATTCCACCTGATCAACAAAGATTGATCTTTGCCGGTAAGCAGCTCGAGGACGGTAGA
ACGCTGTCTGATTACAACATTCAGAAGGAGTCCACCCTGCACCTGGTCCTCCGTCTCAGAGGTGGTTGAG
CGGCCGCTAAGTAAGTAAGGATCCCCAGCTTGGCCGCCATGGCCCAACTTGTTTATTGCAGCTTATAATG
GTTACAAATAAAGCAATAGCATCACAAATTTCACAAATAAAGCATTTTTTTCACTGCATTCTAGTTGTGG
TTTGTCCAAACTCATCAATGTATCTTATCATGTCTGGATCGGGAATTAATTCGGCGCAGCACCATGGCCT
GAAATAACCTCTGAAAGAGGAACTTGGTTAGGTACCTTCTGAGGCGGAAAGAACCAGCTGTGGAATGTGT
GTCAGTTAGGGTGTGGAAAGTCCCCAGGCTCCCCAGCAGGCAGAAGTATGCAAAGCATGCATCTCAATTA
GTCAGCAACCAGGTGTGGAAAGTCCCCAGGCTCCCCAGCAGGCAGAAGTATGCAAAGCATGCATCTCAAT
TAGTCAGCAACCATAGTCCCGCCCCTAACTCCGCCCATCCCGCCCCTAACTCCGCCCAGTTCCGCCCATT
CTCCGCCCCATGGCTGACTAATTTTTTTTATTTATGCAGAGGCCGAGGCCGCCTCGGCCTCTGAGCTATT
CCAGAAGTAGTGAGGAGGCTTTTTTGGAGGCCTAGGCTTTTGCAAAAAGCTGTTAACAGCTTGGCACTGG
CCGTCGTTTTACAACGTCGTGACTGGGAAAACCCTGGCGTTACCCAACTTAATCGCCTTGCAGCACATCC
CCCTTTCGCCAGCTGGCGTAATAGCGAAGAGGCCCGCACCGATCGCCCTTCCCAACAGTTGCGCAGCCTG
AATGGCGAATGGCGCCTGATGCGGTATTTTCTCCTTACGCATCTGTGCGGTATTTCACACCGCATA
[142 nt withheld, positions 2097-2238]
C
[141 nt withheld, positions 2240-2380]
CCTTTGACGTTGGAGTCCACGTTCTTT
[37 nt withheld, positions 2408-2444]
ACCCTATCTCGGGCTATTCTTTTAATTTATAAGGGATTTTGCCGATTTCGGCCTATTGGTTAAAAAATGA
GCTGATTTAACAAAAATTTAACGCGAATTTTAACAAAATATTAACGTTTACAATTTTATGGTGCACTCTC
AGTACAATCTGCTCTGATGCCGCATAGTTAAGCCAGCCCCGACACCCGCCAACACCCGCTGACGCGCCCT
GACGGGCTTGTCTGCTCCCGGCATCCGCTTACAGACAAGCTGTGACCGTCTCCGGGAGCTGCATGTGTCA
GAGGTTTTCACCGTCATCACCGAAACGCGCGAGACGAAAGGGCCTCGTGATACGCCTATTTTTATAGGTT
AATGTCATGATAATAATGGTTTCTTAGACGTCAGGTGGCACTTTTCGGGGAAATGTGCGCGGAACCCCTA
TTTGTTTATTTTTCTAAATACATTCAAATATGTATCCGCTCATGAGACAATAACCCTGATAAATGCTTCA
ATAATATTGAAAAAGGAAGAGTATGAGTATTCAACATTTCCGTGTCGCCCTTATTCCCTTTTTTGCGGCA
TTTTGCCTTCCTGTTTTTGCTCACCCAGAAACGCTGGTGAAAGTAAAAGATGCTGAAGATCAGTTGGGTG
CACGAGTGGGTTACATCGAACTGGATCTCAACAGCGGTAAGATCCTTGAGAGTTTTCGCCCCGAAGAACG
TTTTCCAATGATGAGCACTTTTAAAGTTCTGCTATGTGGCGCGGTATTATCCCGTATTGACGCCGGGCAA
GAGCAACTCGGTCGCCGCATACACTATTCTCAGAATGACTTGGTTGAGTACTCACCAGTCACAGAAAAGC
ATCTTACGGATGGCATGACAGTAAGAGAATTATGCAGTGCTGCCATAACCATGAGTGATAACACTGCGGC
CAACTTACTTCTGACAACGATCGGAGGACCGAAGGAGCTAACCGCTTTTTTGCACAACATGGGGGATCAT
GTAACTCGCCTTGATCGTTGGGAACCGGAGCTGAATGAAGCCATACCAAACGACGAGCGTGACACCACGA
TGCCTGTAGCAATGGCAACAACGTTGCGCAAACTATTAACTGGCGAACTACTTACTCTAGCTTCCCGGCA
ACAATTAATAGACTGGATGGAGGCGGATAAAGTTGCAGGACCACTTCTGCGCTCGGCCCTTCCGGCTGGC
TGGTTTATTGCTGATAAATCTGGAGCCGGTGAGCGTGGGTCTCGCGGTATCATTGCAGCACTGGGGCCAG
ATGGTAAGCCCTCCCGTATCGTAGTTATCTACACGACGGGGAGTCAGGCAACTATGGATGAACGAAATAG
ACAGATCGCTGAGATAGGTGCCTCACTGATTAAGCATTGGTAACTGTCAGACCAAGTTTACTCATATATA
CTTTAGATTGATTTAAAACTTCATTTTTAATTTAAAAGGATCTAGGTGAAGATCCTTTTTGATAATCTCA
TGACCAAAATCCCTTAACGTGAGTTTTCGTTCCACTGAGCGTCAGACCCCGTAGAAAAGATCAAAGGATC
TTCTTGAGATCCTTTTTTTCTGCGCGTAATCTGCTGCTTGCAAACAAAAAAACCACCGCTACCAGCGGTG
GTTTGTTTGCCGGATCAAGAGCTACCAACTCTTTTTCCGAAGGTAACTGGCTTCAGCAGAGCGCAGATAA
CCAAATACTGTTCTTCTAGTGTAGCCGTAGTTAGGCCACCACTTCAAGAACTCTGTAGCACCGCCTACAT
ACCTCGCTCTGCTAATCCTGTTACCAGTGGCTGCTGCCAGTGGCGATAAGTCGTGTCTTACCGGGTTGGA
CTCAAGACGATAGTTACCGGATAAGGCGCAGCGGTCGGGCTGAACGGGGGGTTCGTGCACACAGCCCAGC
TTGGAGCGAACGACCTACACCGAACTGAGATACCTACAGCGTGAGCTATGAGAAAGCGCCACGCTTCCCG
AAGGGAGAAAGGCGGACAGGTATCCGGTAAGCGGCAGGGTCGGAACAGGAGAGCGCACGAGGGAGCTTCC
AGGGGGAAACGCCTGGTATCTTTATAGTCCTGTCGGGTTTCGCCACCTCTGACTTGAGCGTCGATTTTTG
TGATGCTCGTCAGGGGGGCGGAGCCTATGGAAAAACGCCAGCAACGCGGCCTTTTTACGGTTCCTGGCCT
TTTGCTGGCCTTTTGCTCACATGTTCTTTCCTGCGTTATCCCCTGATTCTGTGGATAACCGTATTACCGC
CTTTGAGTGAGCTGATACCGCTCGCCGCAGCCGAACGACCGAGCGCAGCGAGTCAGTGAGCGAGGAAGCG
GAAGAGCGCCCAATACGCAAACCGCCTCTCCCCGCGCGTTGGCCGATTCATTAATGCAGCTGGCACGACA
GGTTTCCCGACTGGAAAGCGGGCAGTGAGCGCAACGCAATTAATGTGAGTTAGCTCACTCATTAGGCACC
CCAGGCTTTACACTTTATGCTTCCGGCTCGTATGTTGTGTGGAATTGTGAGCGGATAACAATTTCACACA
GGAAACAGCTATGACATGATTACGAATTAA
