>Addgene plasmid #17602 | pRK5-HA-Ubiquitin-K29R | addgene partial sequence | sequence record 116298 | Sp6 5'-ATTTAGGTGACACTATAG-3'
ACTGCACCTCGGTTCTATCGATTGAATTCCCGAACCGACAGTCGGTCTCTTCACCAAGGCCATTCGCGCC
ACCATGGGCTACCCCTATGATGTGCCTGACTACGCAGATCTCAATGGTGGTGGTGGTGGGTCGACCATGC
AGATCTTCAAGACGTTAACCGGTAAAACCATAACTCTAGAAGTTGAACCATCCGATACCATCGAAAACGT
TAAGGCTAGGATTCAAGACAAGGAAGGCATTCCACCTGATCAACAAAGATTGATCTTTGCCGGTAAGCAG
CTCGAGGACGGTAGAACGCTGTCTGATTACAACATTCAGAAGGAGTCCACCCTGCACCTGGTCCTCCGTC
TCAGAGGTGGTTGAGCGGCCGCTAAGTAAGTAAGGATCCCCAGCTTGGCCGCCATGGCCCAACTTGTTTA
TTGCAGCTTATAATGGTTACAAATAAAGCAATAGCATCACAAATTTCACAAATAAAGCATTTTTTTCACT
GCATTCTAGTTGTGGTTTGTCCAAACTCATCAATGTATCTTATCATGTCTGGATCGGGAATTAATTCGGC
GCAGCACCATGGCCTGAAATAACCTCTGAAAGAGGAACTTGGTTAGGTACCTTCTGAGGCGGAAAGAACC
AGCTGTGGAATGTGTGTCAGTTAGGGTGTGGAAAGTCCCCAGGCTCCCCAGCAGGCAGAAGTATGCAAAG
CATGCATCTCAATTAGTCAGCAACCAGGTGTGGAAAGTCCCCAGGCTCCCCAGCAGGCAGAAGTATGCAA
AGCATGCATCTCAATTAGTCAGCAACCATAGTCCCGCCCCTAACTCCGCCCATCCCGCCCCTAACTCCGC
CCAGTTCCGCCCATTCTCCGCCCCATGGCTGACTAATTTTTTTTATTTATGCAGAGGCCGAGGCCGCCTC
GGCCTCTGAGCTATTCCAGAA
